>Addgene plasmid #18611 | T4 Lysozyme R148-[D] WT* | addgene partial sequence | sequence record 24396 | 3primeUP
GNTANGAAAAGCCCGCTCATTAGGCGGGCTCAGATCTGCTCATGTTTGACAGCTTATCATCGATAAGCTT
CGGCAATAAATTCTTGATATGTTTTCATATGTTTCCTTTAAATATTTTAATTAGTAATTGTCTATTCAAG
TAATTGTGAATATACTATCACAATTCCAAGAGAAAGTAAACAGCTTTATAGATTTTTATACGCGTCCCAA
GTGCCAGTTCTAAACGTTGTAATGACGTCTCGTTTTGCGCGATTAGGTGTTTGATTATACCATCTACTTT
TAGCTAAGTTAACTGCTGCTTCATCCCAGCGTTTTTGTTGAAGCATACGTAAAGAGTTAGTAAATCCTGC
CACACCGGTTTCTCCCATTTGGAAAACCATATTAATCAATGCAGCGCGACGAACCGCATCAAGAGAATCA
TAAACCGGTTTTAATTTAGCATTTCTCAGAATTCCGCGAACAGCAGCATCAACATCCTGATTAAAGAGTT
TTTCAGCCTCATCTTTTGTAATTACACCATTAGTATTACGCCCAATAGCTTTATCTAATTCAGATTTAGC
AGCATTAAGTGATGGACTTTTTGTAAGCAAATGACCGATGCCAATAGTGTAATAGCCTTCTGTGTCTTTA
TAGATTTTAAGTCTAAGACCTTCATCTATACGTAACATTTCAAATATATTCATAATACCTCCTAAGCATC
GATGGATCCTGTTTCCTGTGGAAATTGTAATCCGCTCNCAATTCCCCACATTATACGAGCNGATGATTAN
TGTCACAGGGGATGGGAGTAGCTGANCTGTTC
