[The description below was written by a language model from this plasmid's Addgene catalogue record.]
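Description:
T4 Lysozyme R148-[D] WT* is a bacterial expression plasmid built on the pHS1403 backbone (about 5 kb without insert) that carries a mutant version of the bacteriophage T4 lysozyme gene (gene e). It is maintained as a high-copy plasmid in E. coli under ampicillin selection. The record does not include a feature table, so the origin of replication, the promoter driving expression and any other regulatory elements of pHS1403 are not stated.

The insert is roughly 600 bp and was cloned as a BamHI–HindIII fragment, with both sites preserved. According to the depositor's comments, the BamHI site lies 27 bp from the start codon and the HindIII site 115 bp from the stop codon, so the fragment includes short flanking untranslated sequence around the lysozyme coding region and can be excised or transferred with these two enzymes. No tags or fusion partners are recorded. The mutation is listed as R148-[D] in the WT* background. The bracket notation most plausibly denotes an aspartate inserted after Arg148 rather than a substitution, although the record does not spell this out. WT* is conventionally used for the cysteine-free pseudo-wild-type T4 lysozyme that serves as the reference protein for many engineered variants, but the record does not define it either.

No purpose is explicitly given. A construct of this kind fits recombinant production of the variant enzyme in E. coli for studies of how defined sequence changes affect the structure, stability and folding of T4 lysozyme, a widely used model protein. Distribution is limited to academic and nonprofit users.
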