Addgene plasmid #18611: T4 Lysozyme R148-[D] WT*
Depositing lab: Brian Matthews. Depositing organization: University of Oregon.
Backbone
  Vector backbone: pHS1403
  Backbone size w/o insert (bp): 5000
  Vector type: Bacterial Expression
Growth in bacteria
  Bacterial resistance: Ampicillin, 100 μg/mL
  Growth temperature: 37°C
  Growth strain: DH5alpha
  Copy number: High Copy
Gene/Insert
  Gene/Insert name: T4 Lysozyme (alt name: 148-[D])
  Species: Bacteriophage T4
  Insert size (bp): 600
  Mutation: R148-[D] WT*
  GenBank ID: NP_049736
  Entrez Gene: e (a.k.a. T4p123)
  Cloning method: Restriction Enzyme; 5′ cloning site BamHI (not destroyed); 3′ cloning site HindIII (not destroyed)
  Sequencing primers: 5′ na; 3′ GGCGTATCACGAGGCCC
Terms and licenses: Academic/Nonprofit Terms; Industry Terms: Not Available to Industry
Depositor comments: The BamHI site is 27 bp from the ATG and the HindIII site is 115 bp from the stop.
How to cite: T4 Lysozyme R148-[D] WT* was a gift from Brian Matthews (Addgene plasmid # 18611 ; http://n2t.net/addgene:18611 ; RRID:Addgene_18611)
